>Addgene plasmid #54468 | YFP(1-158)-beta-1 in pcDNAI/Amp | depositor full sequence | sequence record 112586 | YFP(1-158)-beta-1 in pcDNAI/Amp sequence 6283 bps
GGCGTAATCTGCTGCTTGCAAACAAAAAAACCACCGCTACCAGCGGTGGTTTGTTTGCCGGATCAAGAGC
TACCAACTCTTTTTCCGAAGGTAACTGGCTTCAGCAGAGCGCAGATACCAAATACTGTCCTTCTAGTGTA
GCCGTAGTTAGGCCACCACTTCAAGAACTCTGTAGCACCGCCTACATACCTCGCTCTGCTAATCCTGTTA
CCAGTGGCTGCTGCCAGTGGCGATAAGTCGTGTCTTACCGGGTTGGACTCAAGACGATAGTTACCGGATA
AGGCGCAGCGGTCGGGCTGAACGGGGGGTTCGTGCACACAGCCCAGCTTGGAGCGAACGACCTACACCGA
ACTGAGATACCTACAGCGTGAGCATTGAGAAAGCGCCACGCTTCCCGAAGGGAGAAAGGCGGACAGGTAT
CCGGTAAGCGGCAGGGTCGGAACAGGAGAGCGCACGAGGGAGCTTCCAGGGGGAAACGCCTGGTATCTTT
ATAGTCCTGTCGGGTTTCGCCACCTCTGACTTGAGCGTCGATTTTTGTGATGCTCGTCAGGGGGGCGGAG
CCTATGGAAAAACGCCAGCAACGCAAGCTAGCTTCTAGCTAGAAATTGTAAACGTTAATATTTTGTTAAA
ATTCGCGTTAAATTTTTGTTAAATCAGCTCATTTTTTAACCAATAGGCCGAAATCGGCAAAATCCCTTAT
AAATCAAAAGAATAGCCCGAGATAGGGT
[37 nt withheld, positions 729-765]
AAAGAACGTGGACTCCAACGTCAAAGGGCGAAAAACCGTCTATCAGGGCGATGGCC
[115 nt withheld, positions 822-936]
G
[144 nt withheld, positions 938-1081]
ACCGTATAACGTGCTTTCCTCGTTG
[64 nt withheld, positions 1107-1170]
CTGGATTACCAAAGGGCCTCGTGATACGCCTATTTTTATAGGTTAATGTCATGATAATAATGGTTTCTTA
GACGTCAGGTGGCACTTTTCGGGGAAATGTGCGCGGAACCCCTATTTGTTTATTTTTCTAAATACATTCA
AATATGTATCCGCTCATGAGACAATAACCCTGATAAATGCTTCAATAATATTGAAAAAGGAAGAGTATGA
GTATTCAACATTTCCGTGTCGCCCTTATTCCCTTTTTTGCGGCATTTTGCCTTCCTGTTTTTGCTCACCC
AGAAACGCTGGTGAAAGTAAAAGATGCTGAAGATCAGTTGGGTGCACGAGTGGGTTACATCGAACTGGAT
CTCAACAGCGGTAAGATCCTTGAGAGTTTTCGCCCCGAAGAACGTTTTCCAATGATGAGCACTTTTAAAG
TTCTGCTATGTGGCGCGGTATTATCCCGTGTTGACGCCGGGCAAGAGCAACTCGGTCGCCGCATACACTA
TTCTCAGAATGACTTGGTTGAGTACTCACCAGTCACAGAAAAGCATCTTACGGATGGCATGACAGTAAGA
GAATTATGCAGTGCTGCCATAACCATGAGTGATAACACTGCGGCCAACTTACTTCTGACAACGATCGGAG
GACCGAAGGAGCTAACCGCTTTTTTGCACAACATGGGGGATCATGTAACTCGCCTTGATCGTTGGGAACC
GGAGCTGAATGAAGCCATACCAAACGACGAGCGTGACACCACGATGCCTGCAGCAATGGCAACAACGTTG
CGCAAACTATTAACTGGCGAACTACTTACTCTAGCTTCCCGGCAACAATTAATAGACTGGATGGAGGCGG
ATAAAGTTGCAGGACCACTTCTGCGCTCGGCCCTTCCGGCTGGCTGGTTTATTGCTGATAAATCTGGAGC
CGGTGAGCGTGGGTCTCGCGGTATCATTGCAGCACTGGGGCCAGATGGTAAGCCCTCCCGTATCGTAGTT
ATCTACACGACGGGGAGTCAGGCAACTATGGATGAACGAAATAGACAGATCGCTGAGATAGGTGCCTCAC
TGATTAAGCATTGGTAACTGTCAGACCAAGTTTACTCATATATACTTTAGATTGATTTAAAACTTCATTT
TTAATTTCTCTAGCGCGTTGACATTGATTATTGACTAGTTATTAATAGTAATCAATTACGGGGTCATTAG
TTCATAGCCCATATATGGAGTTCCGCGTTACATAACTTACGGTAAATGGCCCGCCTGGCTGACCGCCCAA
CGACCCCCGCCCATTGACGTCAATAATGACGTATGTTCCCATAGTAACGCCAATAGGGACTTTCCATTGA
CGTCAATGGGTGGACTATTTACGGTAAACTGCCCACTTGGCAGTACATCAAGTGTATCATATGCCAAGTA
CGCCCCCTATTGACGTCAATGACGGTAAATGGCCCGCCTGGCATTATGCCCAGTACATGACCTTATGGGA
CTTTCCTACTTGGCAGTACATCTACGTATTAGTCATCGCTATTACCATGGTGATGCGGTTTTGGCAGTAC
ATCAATGGGCGTGGATAGCGGTTTGACTCACGGGGATTTCCAAGTCTCCACCCCATTGACGTCAATGGGA
GTTTGTTTTGGCACCAAAATCAACGGGACTTTCCAAAATGTCGTAACAACTCCGCCCCATTGACGCAAAT
GGGCGGTAGGCGTGTACGGTGGGAGGTCTATATAAGCAGAGCTCTCTGGCTAACTAGAGAACCCACTGCT
TACTGGCTTATCGAAATTAATACGACTCACTATAGGGAGACCCAAGCTTGGTACCGAGCTCGGATCCGCC
ACCATGGTGAGCAAGGGCGAGGAGCTGTTCACCGGGGTGGTGCCCATCCTGGTCGAGCTGGACGGCGACG
TAAACGGCCACAAGTTCAGCGTGTCCGGCGAGGGCGAGGGCGATGCCACCTACGGCAAGCTGACCCTGAA
GTTCATCTGCACCACCGGCAAGCTGCCCGTGCCCTGGCCCACCCTCGTGACCACCTTCGGCTACGGCCTG
ATGTGCTTCGCCCGCTACCCCGACCACATGAAGCAGCACGACTTCTTCAAGTCCGCCATGCCCGAAGGCT
ACGTCCAGGAGCGCACCATCTTCTTCAAGGACGACGGCAACTACAAGACCCGCGCCGAGGTGAAGTTCGA
GGGCGACACCCTGGTGAACCGCATCGAGCTGAAGGGCATCGACTTCAAGGAGGACGGCAACATCCTGGGG
CACAAGCTGGAGTACAACTACAACAGCCACAACGTCTATATCATGGCCGACAAGCAGAGATCCATCGCAA
CC
[1020 nt withheld, positions 3483-4502]
TAAAGATCTATCACACTGGCGGCCGCTCGAGCATGCATCTAGAGGGCCCTATTCTATAGTGTCACCTAAA
TGCTAGAGGATCTTTGTGAAGGAACCTTACTTCTGTGGTGTGACATAATTGGACAAACTACCTACAGAGA
TTTAAAGCTCTAAGGTAAATATAAAATTTTTAAGTGTATAATGTGTTAAACTACTGATTCTAATTGTTTG
TGTATTTTAGATTCCAACCTATGGAACTGATGAATGGGAGCAGTGGTGGAATGCCTTTAATGAGGAAAAC
CTGTTTTGCTCAGAAGAAATGCCATCTAGTGATGATGAGGCTACTGCTGACTCTCAACATTCTACTCCTC
CAAAAAAGAAGAGAAAGGTAGAAGACCCCAAGGACTTTCCTTCAGAATTGCTAAGTTTTTTGAGTCATGC
TGTGTTTAGTAATAGAACTCTTGCTTGCTTTGCTATTTACACCACAAAGGAAAAAGCTGCACTGCTATAC
AAGAAAATTATGGAAAAATATTTGATGTATAGTGCCTTGACTAGAGATCATAATCAGCCATACCACATTT
GTAGAGGTTTTACTTGCTTTAAAAAACCTCCCACACCTCCCCCTGAACCTGAAACATAAAATGAATGCAA
TTGTTGTTGTTAACTTGTTTATTGCAGCTTATAATGGTTACAAATAAAGCAATAGCATCACAAATTTCAC
AAATAAAGCATTTTTTTCACTGCATTCTAGTTGTGGTTTGTCCAAACTCATCAATGTATCTTATCATGTC
TGGATCATCCCGCCATGGTATCAACGCCATATTTCTATTTACAGTAGGGACCTCTTCGTTGTGTAGGTAC
CGCTGTATTCCTAGGGAAATAGTAGAGGCACCTTGAACTGTCTGCATCAGCCATATAGCCCCCGCTGTTC
GACTTACAAACACAGGCACAGTACTGACAAACCCATACACCTCCTCTGAAATACCCATAGTTGCTAGGGC
TGTCTCCGAACTCATTACACCCTCCAAAGTCAGAGCTGTAATTTCGCCATCAAGGGCAGCGAGGGCTTCT
CCAGATAAAATAGCTTCTGCCGAGAGTCCCGTAAGGGTAGACACTTCAGCTAATCCCTCGATGAGGTCTA
CTAGAATAGTCAGTGCGGCTCCCATTTTGAAAATTCACTTACTTGATCAGCTTCAGAAGATGGCGGAGGG
CCTCCAACACAGTAATTTTCCTCCCGACTCTTAAAATAGAAAATGTCAAGTCAGTTAAGCAGGAAGTGGA
CTAACTGACGCAGCTGGCCGTGCGACATCCTCTTTTAATTAGTTGCTAGGCAACGCCCTCCAGAGGGCGT
GTGGTTTTGCAAGAGGAAGCAAAAGCCTCTCCACCCAGGCCTAGAATGTTTCCACCCAATCATTACTATG
ACAACAGCTGTTTTTTTTAGTATTAAGCAGAGGCCGGGGACCCCTGGGCCCGCTTACTCTGGAGAAAAAG
AAGAGAGGCATTGTAGAGGCTTCCAGAGGCAACTTGTCAAAACAGGACTGCTTCTATTTCTGTCACACTG
TCTGGCCCTGTCACAAGGTCCAGCACCTCCATACCCCCTTTAATAAGCAGTTTGGGAACGGGTGCGGGTC
TTACTCCGCCCATCCCGCCCCTAACTCCGCCCAGTTCCGCCCATTCTCCGCCCCATGGCTGACTAATTTT
TTTTATTTATGCAGAGGCCGAGGCCGCCTCGGCCTCTGAGCTATTCCAGAAGTAGTGAGGAGGCTTTTTT
GGAGGCCTAGGCTTTTGCAAAAAGCTAATTC
Features (pLannotate 1.2.2; 21 found; start..end, strand, type, name):
      2..570     +  rep_origin     ori: high-copy-number ColE1/pMB1/pBR322/pUC origin of replication
    603..1061    -  rep_origin     f1 ori (sequence partly withheld): f1 bacteriophage origin of replication; arrow indicates direction of (+) strand synthesis
   1049..1170    -  CDS            M13 gene IV (fragment) (sequence partly withheld): pIV; IV; phage assembly
   1272..1376    +  promoter       AmpR promoter: bla
   1377..2237    +  CDS            AmpR: β-lactamase; bla; confers resistance to ampicillin, carbenicillin, and related antibiotics
   2310..2689    +  enhancer       CMV enhancer: human cytomegalovirus immediate early enhancer
   2690..2893    +  promoter       CMV promoter: human cytomegalovirus (CMV) immediate early promoter
   2889..2922    +  LTR            5' LTR (truncated) (fragment): truncated 5' long terminal repeat (LTR) from HIV-1
   2938..2956    +  promoter       T7 promoter: promoter for bacteriophage T7 RNA polymerase
   2994..3468    +  CDS            VN173 (fragment): N-terminal fragment of mVenus for use in bimolecular fluorescence complementation (BiFC) (Kodama and Hu, 2010)
   3483..4502    +  CDS            GNB1 (sequence withheld): GBB1_BOVIN - Experimental evidence at protein level: Swiss-Prot protein existence level 1. Guanine nucleotide-binding proteins (G proteins) are involved as a modulator or transducer in various transmembrane signaling systems. The beta and gamma chains are required for the GTPase activity, for replacement of GDP by GTP, and for G protein-effector interaction. From Bos taurus (Bovine).
   4555..4573    -  promoter       SP6 promoter: promoter for bacteriophage SP6 RNA polymerase
   4581..4655    +  CDS            small t antigen (fragment): SV40 (simian virus 40) small t antigen
   4657..4722    +  intron         small t intron: SV40 (simian virus 40) small t antigen intron
   4852..4872    +  CDS            SV40 NLS: nuclear localization signal of SV40 (simian virus 40) large T antigen
   4879..5013    +  CDS            LT_POVHA (fragment): Protein inferred from homology: Swiss-Prot protein existence level 3. Isoform large T antigen is a key early protein essential for both driving viral replication and inducing cellular transformation. Plays a role in viral genome replication by driving entry of quiescent cells into the cell cycle and by autoregulating the synthesis of viral early mRNA. Displays highly oncogenic activities by corrupting the host cellular checkpoint mechanisms that guard cell division and the transcription, replication, and repair of DNA. Participates in the modulation of cellular gene expression preceeding viral
   5038..5121    +  CDS            large T antigen (fragment): large T antigen from SV40 (simian virus 40)
   5144..5278    +  polyA_signal   SV40 poly(A) signal: SV40 polyadenylation signal
   5279..5647    -  CDS            VP2_POVMA (fragment): Experimental evidence at protein level: Swiss-Prot protein existence level 1. [Isoform VP3]: structural protein that resides within the core of the capsid surrounded by 72 VP1 pentamers. Following virus endocytosis and trafficking to the endoplasmic reticulum, VP2 and VP3 form oligomers and integrate into the endoplasmic reticulum membrane. Heterooligomer VP2-VP3 may create a viroporin for transporting the viral genome across the endoplasmic reticulum membrane to the cytoplasm. Nuclear entry of the viral DNA involves the selective exposure and importin recognition of VP2 or Vp3 nuclear localiz
   6015..6113    -  CDS            VP1_POVMP (fragment): Experimental evidence at protein level: Swiss-Prot protein existence level 1. Forms an icosahedral capsid with a T=7 symmetry and a 40 nm diameter. The capsid is composed of 72 pentamers linked to each other by disulfide bonds and associated with VP2 or VP3 proteins. Interacts with terminal alpha(2,3)-linked sialic acids on the cell surface to provide virion attachment to target cell. This attachment induces virion internalization predominantly through caveolin-mediated endocytosis. Once attached, the virion is internalized by caveolin- mediated endocytosis and traffics to the endoplasmic reti
   6124..6259    +  rep_origin     SV40 ori: SV40 origin of replication
