[The description below was written by a language model from this plasmid's Addgene catalogue record and pLannotate feature annotations shown in this document.]
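Description:
YFP(1-158)-beta-1 in pcDNAI/Amp is a 6.3 kb mammalian expression plasmid built on the Invitrogen pcDNAI/Amp backbone, whose polylinker was modified by adding a BglII site 3' of BamHI. It is propagated in E. coli as a high-copy plasmid through a ColE1/pUC-type origin and selected with ampicillin via the β-lactamase gene. An f1 origin is also present. The backbone carries an SV40 origin, which allows episomal replication in cells expressing large T antigen, along with fragments annotated as polyomavirus sequences that are vector remnants rather than functional genes.

The payload is a bimolecular fluorescence complementation (BiFC) half. The amino-terminal fragment of YFP (residues 1-158, derived from pEYFP and carrying a Q69M substitution introduced during PCR) is fused through a short RSIAT linker to the amino terminus of the G protein β1 subunit (GNB1, listed as human). The annotation software labels the fluorescent fragment as a Venus N-terminal BiFC fragment and matches the β1 coding region to the bovine protein entry, presumably because of close sequence similarity. An internal BglII site in the β1 sequence was removed during amplification. Expression is driven by the CMV immediate early enhancer/promoter, and the transcript is processed using the SV40 small t intron and SV40 polyadenylation signal. T7 and SP6 promoters flank the insert and serve as sequencing primer sites.

The fragment is designed to be non-fluorescent alone. When it is co-expressed with a carboxyl-terminal YFP or CFP fragment fused to a Gγ subunit, assembly of the βγ dimer reconstitutes a fluorescent protein. This allows specific βγ combinations and their subcellular targeting to be visualised in cells.
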