Addgene plasmid #54468: YFP(1-158)-beta-1 in pcDNAI/Amp
Purpose: An amino-terminal YFP fragment was fused to Gbeta-1. When co-expressed with a carboxyl-terminal YFP or CFP fragment fused to a Ggamma subunit, a fluorescent signal is produced.
Depositing lab: Catherine Berlot. Depositing organization: Geisinger Health Center. Publication: Visualization of G protein betagamma dimers using bimolecular fluorescence complementation demonstrates roles for both beta and gamma in subcellular targeting. Hynes TR, Tang L, Mervine SM, Sabo JL, Yost EA, Devreotes PN, Berlot CH. J Biol Chem. 2004 Jul 16;279(29):30279-86. Epub 2004 May 10. 10.1074/jbc.M401432200 PubMed 15136579.
Backbone
  Vector backbone: pcDNAI/Amp
  Backbone manufacturer: Invitrogen
  Backbone size w/o insert (bp): 4800
  Total vector size (bp): 6283
  Modifications to backbone: BglII introduced to polylinker of pcDNA1/amp 3' of BamHI site.
  Vector type: Mammalian Expression
Growth in bacteria
  Bacterial resistance: Ampicillin, 100 μg/mL
  Growth temperature: 37°C
  Growth strain: DH10B
  Copy number: High Copy
Gene/Insert
  Gene/Insert name: YFP (1-158)/beta-1 (alt name: transducin beta)
  Species: H. sapiens (human); Aequorea victoria
  Insert size (bp): 1483
  Mutation: GBeta-1 was amplified via PCR, which removed an internal BglII site and added an N-terminal linker sequence (RSIAT), a 5' BamHI site, and a 3' BglII site. Cloning into the BglII site of YFP(1-158) destroyed the BamHI site. PCR amplification of YFP (1-158) introduced a substitution of M for Q69.
  Entrez Gene: GNB1 (a.k.a. HG2A, MDS, MRD42)
  Promoter: CMV
  Tag / fusion protein: YFP(1-158) was fused to the amino terminus of Gbeta1. (N terminal on insert)
  Cloning method: Restriction Enzyme; 5′ cloning site BamHI (not destroyed); 3′ cloning site BglII (not destroyed)
  Sequencing primers: 5′ T7; 3′ SP6
Resource information
  A portion of this plasmid was derived from a plasmid made by: pEYFP purchased from Clontech. beta-1 cDNA obtained from Janet Robishaw (Weis Center for Research, Geisinger Clinic, Danville PA).
Terms and licenses: Academic/Nonprofit Terms; Industry Terms: Not Available to Industry
How to cite: YFP(1-158)-beta-1 in pcDNAI/Amp was a gift from Catherine Berlot (Addgene plasmid # 54468 ; http://n2t.net/addgene:54468 ; RRID:Addgene_54468)
