>Addgene plasmid #54468 | YFP(1-158)-beta-1 in pcDNAI/Amp | addgene partial sequence | sequence record 118583 | CMV-F 5'-CGCAAATGGGCGGTAGGCGTG-3'
GAGCTCTCTGGCTAACTAGAGAACCCACTGCTTACTGGCTTATCGAAATTAATACGACTCACTATAGGGA
GACCCAAGCTTGGTACCGAGCTCGGATCCGCCACCATGGTGAGCAAGGGCGAGGAGCTGTTCACCGGGGT
GGTGCCCATCCTGGTCGAGCTGGACGGCGACGTAAACGGCCACAAGTTCAGCGTGTCCGGCGAGGGCGAG
GGCGATGCCACCTACGGCAAGCTGACCCTGAAGTTCATCTGCACCACCGGCAAGCTGCCCGTGCCCTGGC
CCACCCTCGTGACCACCTTCGGCTACGGCCTGATGTGCTTCGCCCGCTACCCCGACCACATGAAGCAGCA
CGACTTCTTCAAGTCCGCCATGCCCGAAGGCTACGTCCAGGAGCGCACCATCTTCTTCAAGGACGACGGC
AACTACAAGACCCGCGCCGAGGTGAAGTTCGAGGGCGACACCCTGGTGAACCGCATCGAGCTGAAGGGCA
TCGACTTCAAGGAGGACGGCAACATCCTGGGGCACAAGCTGGAGTACAACTACAACAGCCACAACGTCTA
TATCATGGCCGACAAGCAGAGATCCATCGCAACC
[263 nt withheld, positions 595-857]
