>Addgene plasmid #54468 | YFP(1-158)-beta-1 in pcDNAI/Amp | addgene partial sequence | sequence record 118584 | CMV-d2eGFP-F 5'-TATATCATGGCCGACAAGC-3'
[841 nt withheld, positions 1-841]
